>Addgene plasmid #98802 | MSP969 | addgene full sequence | sequence record 182914 | Addgene NGS Result
ATCCGGATATAGTTCCTCCTTTCAGCAAAAAACCCCTCAAGACCCGTTTAGAGGCCCCAAGGGGTTATGC
TAGTTATTGCTCAGCGGTGGCAGCAGCCAACTCAGCTTCCTTTCGGGCTTTGTTAGCAGCCGGATCTCAG
TGGTGGTGGTGGTGGTGTTAATTCATGAGTTGAGTCGCTTCTTAACTGGCTGAAAAGGCTCTTCAGGTTT
CACCATGAAAACTTTATGGCCCCCCCACAATACTGAGTCAGCATTTAATCGCCAACCACTAACCCACTGC
TGCGCCTCCTGATTTGTCAACAATTCCATGAAGTTTTTCGGCACGCTTGTGAAATACATGTTTGTGTTGG
TGAAATTCGCTGCTGAGTGTATACCAACAATGAACCCATCTCTAGTTGATACTAATGGATTGCCACACTG
CCCAGGCTTGGATTGAATCCAATGCTTCCAGAATATGCCATCAGATGAAGGGAATGTGCAACTAGTGTCT
GACACCATGCTAGACATGCTCTTAGTTTGGAAGTTGGTTGTCACAAGACATATGCGCTCTTCCCTTTGTG
GCTCTCTAAATTTCAGCTTTTGAGGAAATGGTGGGAAATCCTTAGGCATGCGAATAATTATCATGTCCCT
CCCATCAATGAGGTGTTGTTGCAAAGTCGTGGTGTTCTTGACCTTGAATACACCATGTAGTGATTGGACC
AACAGTGTTCCATTATTTCTTCTAAACAAGTGCTTGTTTGTAATGATGAAGGGACCAAATCCAATACCAT
ACAACGATGTTGTGTGCCCATCAGATTCATTCGTCAAATGACAAATGGTGCTCGATATCGGGTTGTAATC
ACGCGGCCCCTTAAACAAGCTTTCTCCATGATGATGATGATGATGATGACTGTGAAAATAAAGATTTTCT
CCCGAGCTCGAATTAGTCTGCGCGTCTTTCAGGGCTTCATCGACAGTCTGACGACCGCTGGCGGCGTTGA
TCACCGCAGTACGCACGGCATACCAGAAAGCGGACATCTGCGGGATGTTCGGCATGATTTCACCTTTCTG
GGCGTTTTCCATGGTGGCGGCAATACGTGGATCTTTCGCCAACTCTTCCTCGTAAGACTTCAGCGCTACG
GCACCCAGCGGTTTGTCTTTATTAACCGCTTCCAGACCTTCATCAGTCAGCAGATAGTTTTCGAGGAACT
CTTTTGCCAGCTCTTTGTTCGGACTGGCGGCGTTAATACCTGCGCTCAGCACGCCAACGAACGGTTTGGA
TGGTTGACCCTTGAAGGTCGGCAGTACCGTTACACCATAATTCACTTTGCTGGTGTCGATGTTGGACCAT
GCCCACGGGCCGTTGATGGTCATCGCTGTTTCGCCTTTATTAAAGGCAGCTTCTGCGATGGAGTAATCGG
TGTCTGCATTCATGTGTTTGTTTTTAATCAGGTCAACCAGGAAGGTCAGACCCGCTTTCGCGCCAGCGTT
ATCCACGCCCACGTCTTTAATGTCGTACTTGCCGTTTTCATACTTGAACGCATAACCCCCGTCAGCAGCA
ATCAGCGGCCAGGTGAAGTACGGTTCTTGCAGGTTGAACATCAGCGCGCTCTTACCTTTCGCTTTCAGTT
CTTTATCCAGCGCCGGGATCTCTTCCCAGGTTTTTGGCGGGTTCGGCAGCAGATCTTTGTTATAAATCAG
CGATAACGCTTCAACAGCGATCGGGTAAGCAATCAGCTTGCCGTTGTAACGTACGGCATCCCAGGTAAAC
GGATACAGCTTGTCCTGGAACGCTTTGTCCGGGGTGATTTCAGCCAACAGGCCAGATTGAGCGTAGCCAC
CAAAGCGGTCGTGTGCCCAGAAGATAATGTCAGGGCCATCGCCAGTTGCCGCAACCTGTGGGAATTTCTC
TTCCAGTTTATCCGGATGCTCAACGGTGACTTTAATTCCGGTATCTTTCTCGAATTTCTTACCGACTTCA
GCGAGACCGTTATAGCCTTTATCGCCGTTAATCCAGATTACCAGTTTACCTTCTTCGATTTTCATGTATA
TCTCCTTCTTAAAGTTAAACAAAATTATTTCTAGAGGGGAATTGTTATCCGCTCACAATTCCCCTATAGT
GAGTCGTATTAATTTCGCGGGATCGAGATCTCGATCCTCTACGCCGGACGCATCGTGGCCGGCATCACCG
GCGCCACAGGTGCGGTTGCTGGCGCCTATATCGCCGACATCACCGATGGGGAAGATCGGGCTCGCCACTT
CGGGCTCATGAGCGCTTGTTTCGGCGTGGGTATGGTGGCAGGCCCCGTGGCCGGGGGACTGTTGGGCGCC
ATCTCCTTGCATGCACCATTCCTTGCGGCGGCGGTGCTCAACGGCCTCAACCTACTACTGGGCTGCTTCC
TAATGCAGGAGTCGCATAAGGGAGAGCGTCGAGATCCCGGACACCATCGAATGGCGCAAAACCTTTCGCG
GTATGGCATGATAGCGCCCGGAAGAGAGTCAATTCAGGGTGGTGAATGTGAAACCAGTAACGTTATACGA
TGTCGCAGAGTATGCCGGTGTCTCTTATCAGACCGTTTCCCGCGTGGTGAACCAGGCCAGCCACGTTTCT
GCGAAAACGCGGGAAAAAGTGGAAGCGGCGATGGCGGAGCTGAATTACATTCCCAACCGCGTGGCACAAC
AACTGGCGGGCAAACAGTCGTTGCTGATTGGCGTTGCCACCTCCAGTCTGGCCCTGCACGCGCCGTCGCA
AATTGTCGCGGCGATTAAATCTCGCGCCGATCAACTGGGTGCCAGCGTGGTGGTGTCGATGGTAGAACGA
AGCGGCGTCGAAGCCTGTAAAGCGGCGGTGCACAATCTTCTCGCGCAACGCGTCAGTGGGCTGATCATTA
ACTATCCGCTGGATGACCAGGATGCCATTGCTGTGGAAGCTGCCTGCACTAATGTTCCGGCGTTATTTCT
TGATGTCTCTGACCAGACACCCATCAACAGTATTATTTTCTCCCATGAAGACGGTACGCGACTGGGCGTG
GAGCATCTGGTCGCATTGGGTCACCAGCAAATCGCGCTGTTAGCGGGCCCATTAAGTTCTGTCTCGGCGC
GTCTGCGTCTGGCTGGCTGGCATAAATATCTCACTCGCAATCAAATTCAGCCGATAGCGGAACGGGAAGG
CGACTGGAGTGCCATGTCCGGTTTTCAACAAACCATGCAAATGCTGAATGAGGGCATCGTTCCCACTGCG
ATGCTGGTTGCCAACGATCAGATGGCGCTGGGCGCAATGCGCGCCATTACCGAGTCCGGGCTGCGCGTTG
GTGCGGATATCTCGGTAGTGGGATACGACGATACCGAAGACAGCTCATGTTATATCCCGCCGTTAACCAC
CATCAAACAGGATTTTCGCCTGCTGGGGCAAACCAGCGTGGACCGCTTGCTGCAACTCTCTCAGGGCCAG
GCGGTGAAGGGCAATCAGCTGTTGCCCGTCTCACTGGTGAAAAGAAAAACCACCCTGGCGCCCAATACGC
AAACCGCCTCTCCCCGCGCGTTGGCCGATTCATTAATGCAGCTGGCACGACAGGTTTCCCGACTGGAAAG
CGGGCAGTGAGCGCAACGCAATTAATGTAAGTTAGCTCACTCATTAGGCACCGGGATCTCGACCGATGCC
CTTGAGAGCCTTCAACCCAGTCAGCTCCTTCCGGTGGGCGCGGGGCATGACTATCGTCGCCGCACTTATG
ACTGTCTTCTTTATCATGCAACTCGTAGGACAGGTGCCGGCAGCGCTCTGGGTCATTTTCGGCGAGGACC
GCTTTCGCTGGAGCGCGACGATGATCGGCCTGTCGCTTGCGGTATTCGGAATCTTGCACGCCCTCGCTCA
AGCCTTCGTCACTGGTCCCGCCACCAAACGTTTCGGCGAGAAGCAGGCCATTATCGCCGGCATGGCGGCC
CCACGGGTGCGCATGATCGTGCTCCTGTCGTTGAGGACCCGGCTAGGCTGGCGGGGTTGCCTTACTGGTT
AGCAGAATGAATCACCGATACGCGAGCGAACGTGAAGCGACTGCTGCTGCAAAACGTCTGCGACCTGAGC
AACAACATGAATGGTCTTCGGTTTCCGTGTTTCGTAAAGTCTGGAAACGCGGAAGTCAGCGCCCTGCACC
ATTATGTTCCGGATCTGCATCGCAGGATGCTGCTGGCTACCCTGTGGAACACCTACATCTGTATTAACGA
AGCGCTGGCATTGACCCTGAGTGATTTTTCTCTGGTCCCGCCGCATCCATACCGCCAGTTGTTTACCCTC
ACAACGTTCCAGTAACCGGGCATGTTCATCATCAGTAACCCGTATCGTGAGCATCCTCTCTCGTTTCATC
GGTATCATTACCCCCATGAACAGAAATCCCCCTTACACGGAGGCATCAGTGACCAAACAGGAAAAAACCG
CCCTTAACATGGCCCGCTTTATCAGAAGCCAGACATTAACGCTTCTGGAGAAACTCAACGAGCTGGACGC
GGATGAACAGGCAGACATCTGTGAATCGCTTCACGACCACGCTGATGAGCTTTACCGCAGCTGCCTCGCG
CGTTTCGGTGATGACGGTGAAAACCTCTGACACATGCAGCTCCCGGAGACGGTCACAGCTTGTCTGTAAG
CGGATGCCGGGAGCAGACAAGCCCGTCAGGGCGCGTCAGCGGGTGTTGGCGGGTGTCGGGGCGCAGCCAT
GACCCAGTCACGTAGCGATAGCGGAGTGTATACTGGCTTAACTATGCGGCATCAGAGCAGATTGTACTGA
GAGTGCACCATTGCGGTGTGAAATACCGCACAGATGCGTAAGGAGAAAATACCGCATCAGGCGCTCTTCC
GCTTCCTCGCTCACTGACTCGCTGCGCTCGGTCGTTCGGCTGCGGCGAGCGGTATCAGCTCACTCAAAGG
CGGTAATACGGTTATCCACAGAATCAGGGGATAACGCAGGAAAGAACATGTGAGCAAAAGGCCAGCAAAA
GGCCAGGAACCGTAAAAAGGCCGCGTTGCTGGCGTTTTTCCATAGGCTCCGCCCCCCTGACGAGCATCAC
AAAAATCGACGCTCAAGTCAGAGGTGGCGAAACCCGACAGGACTATAAAGATACCAGGCGTTTCCCCCTG
GAAGCTCCCTCGTGCGCTCTCCTGTTCCGACCCTGCCGCTTACCGGATACCTGTCCGCCTTTCTCCCTTC
GGGAAGCGTGGCGCTTTCTCATAGCTCACGCTGTAGGTATCTCAGTTCGGTGTAGGTCGTTCGCTCCAAG
CTGGGCTGTGTGCACGAACCCCCCGTTCAGCCCGACCGCTGCGCCTTATCCGGTAACTATCGTCTTGAGT
CCAACCCGGTAAGACACGACTTATCGCCACTGGCAGCAGCCACTGGTAACAGGATTAGCAGAGCGAGGTA
TGTAGGCGGTGCTACAGAGTTCTTGAAGTGGTGGCCTAACTACGGCTACACTAGAAGGACAGTATTTGGT
ATCTGCGCTCTGCTGAAGCCAGTTACCTTCGGAAAAAGAGTTGGTAGCTCTTGATCCGGCAAACAAACCA
CCGCTGGTAGCGGTGGTTTTTTTGTTTGCAAGCAGCAGATTACGCGCAGAAAAAAAGGATCTCAAGAAGA
TCCTTTGATCTTTTCTACGGGGTCTGACGCTCAGTGGAACGAAAACTCACGTTAAGGGATTTTGGTCATG
AACAATAAAACTGTCTGCTTACATAAACAGTAATACAAGGGGTGTTATGAGCCATATTCAACGGGAAACG
TCTTGCTCTAGGCCGCGATTAAATTCCAACATGGATGCTGATTTATATGGGTATAAATGGGCTCGCGATA
ATGTCGGGCAATCAGGTGCGACAATCTATCGATTGTATGGGAAGCCCGATGCGCCAGAGTTGTTTCTGAA
ACATGGCAAAGGTAGCGTTGCCAATGATGTTACAGATGAGATGGTCAGACTAAACTGGCTGACGGAATTT
ATGCCTCTTCCGACCATCAAGCATTTTATCCGTACTCCTGATGATGCATGGTTACTCACCACTGCGATCC
CCGGGAAAACAGCATTCCAGGTATTAGAAGAATATCCTGATTCAGGTGAAAATATTGTTGATGCGCTGGC
AGTGTTCCTGCGCCGGTTGCATTCGATTCCTGTTTGTAATTGTCCTTTTAACAGCGATCGCGTATTTCGT
CTCGCTCAGGCGCAATCACGAATGAATAACGGTTTGGTTGATGCGAGTGATTTTGATGACGAGCGTAATG
GCTGGCCTGTTGAACAAGTCTGGAAAGAAATGCATAAACTTTTGCCATTCTCACCGGATTCAGTCGTCAC
TCATGGTGATTTCTCACTTGATAACCTTATTTTTGACGAGGGGAAATTAATAGGTTGTATTGATGTTGGA
CGAGTCGGAATCGCAGACCGATACCAGGATCTTGCCATCCTATGGAACTGCCTCGGTGAGTTTTCTCCTT
CATTACAGAAACGGCTTTTTCAAAAATATGGTATTGATAATCCTGATATGAATAAATTGCAGTTTCATTT
GATGCTCGATGAGTTTTTCTAAGAATTAATTCATGAGCGGATACATATTTGAATGTATTTAGAAAAATAA
ACAAATAGGGGTTCCGCGCACATTTCCCCGAAAAGTGCCACCTAAATTGTAAGCGTTAATATTTTGTTAA
AATTCGCGTTAAATTTTTGTTAAATCAGCTCATTTTTTAACCAATAGGCCGAAATCGGCAAAATCCCTTA
TAAATCAAAAGAATAGACCGAGATAGGGT
[37 nt withheld, positions 6750-6786]
AAAGAACGTGGACTCCAACGTCAAAGG
[49 nt withheld, positions 6814-6862]
T
[91 nt withheld, positions 6864-6954]
G
[124 nt withheld, positions 6956-7079]
CCCATTCGCCA
Features (pLannotate 1.2.2; 21 found; start..end, strand, type, name):
     26..73      -  terminator     T7 terminator: transcription terminator for bacteriophage T7 RNA polymerase
     81..130     -  CDS            SET1 (fragment): solubility-enhancement tag derived from T7 phage gene 10B
    140..157     -  CDS            9xHis (fragment): 9xHis affinity tag
    161..867     -  CDS            TEV protease: tobacco etch virus protease (Kapust et al., 2001)
    866..885     -  CDS            capTEV™ (fragment): composite tag for in vivo biotinylation, TEV protease cleavage, and 6xHis tagging
    925..2025    -  CDS            MBP: maltose binding protein from E. coli; malE (mutated); This version of the gene does not encode a signal sequence, so MBP will remain in the cytosol.
   2031..2053    -  RBS            RBS: efficient ribosome binding site from bacteriophage T7 gene 10 (Olins and Rangwala, 1989)
   2068..2092    -  protein_bind   lac operator: The lac repressor binds to the lac operator to inhibit transcription in E. coli. This inhibition can be relieved by adding lactose or isopropyl-β-D-thiogalactopyranoside (IPTG). lac repressor encoded by lacI
   2093..2111    -  promoter       T7 promoter: promoter for bacteriophage T7 RNA polymerase
   2133..2412    +  CDS            TcR (fragment): tetracycline efflux protein; tet; confers resistance to tetracycline
   2420..2497    +  promoter       lacI promoter: lacI
   2498..3580    +  CDS            lacI: lac repressor; lacI; The lac repressor binds to the lac operator to inhibit transcription in E. coli. This inhibition can be relieved by adding lactose or isopropyl-β-D-thiogalactopyranoside (IPTG).
   3593..3614    +  protein_bind   CAP binding site: CAP binding activates transcription in the presence of cAMP. E. coli catabolite activator protein
   3629..3920    +  CDS            TcR (fragment): tetracycline efflux protein; tet; confers resistance to tetracycline
   3992..4372    -  CDS            YPB1_ECOLX: Protein predicted: Swiss-Prot protein existence level 4. From Escherichia coli.
   4389..4580    +  CDS            rop: Rop protein, which maintains plasmids at low copy number; rop
   4682..4821    +  misc_feature   bom: basis of mobility region from pBR322
   5007..5595    -  rep_origin     ori: high-copy-number ColE1/pMB1/pBR322/pUC origin of replication
   5717..6532    +  CDS            KanR: aminoglycoside phosphotransferase; aph(3')-Ia; confers resistance to kanamycin in bacteria or G418 (Geneticin®) in eukaryotes
   6541..6598    -  promoter       AmpR promoter (fragment): bla
   6651..7079    -  rep_origin     f1 ori (sequence partly withheld): f1 bacteriophage origin of replication; arrow indicates direction of (+) strand synthesis
