[The description below was written by a language model from this plasmid's Addgene catalogue record and pLannotate feature annotations shown in this document.]
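Description:
MSP969 is a 7,090 bp bacterial expression plasmid of the pET28 type (the catalogue lists the backbone lineage as pBR322) for producing an evolved tobacco etch virus (TEV) protease variant in E. coli. It replicates from a ColE1/pMB1-family origin and also carries the pBR322 bom region and the rop gene. The record lists it as high copy, although rop normally restrains copy number. Selection is by kanamycin through the aph(3')-Ia KanR gene. An f1 origin is also present, along with non-functional tetracycline-resistance fragments left over from the pBR322 ancestry.

The expression cassette is driven by a T7 promoter with an adjacent lac operator and the phage T7 gene 10 ribosome binding site, and it ends at a T7 terminator. A plasmid-borne lacI gene with its own promoter supplies the repressor, so expression should be IPTG-inducible in a host that provides T7 RNA polymerase. The open reading frame encodes cytosolic maltose binding protein (no signal sequence) fused upstream of TEV protease, followed by a C-terminal polyhistidine tag and a short segment annotated as a fragment of a T7 gene 10B-derived solubility tag. According to the insert name, the linker between MBP and the protease contains the sequence ENLYFHS, a variant of the canonical TEV recognition site. The annotation tool's short "capTEV" hit at this junction probably reflects that site. The protease carries the substitutions T146S, D148P, S153N, S170A and N177M.

The associated publication concerns phage-assisted continuous evolution of proteases with altered substrate specificity, so the plasmid is most plausibly used to express and purify this variant for characterisation. The fusion layout suggests that the protease could cleave itself away from MBP at the altered site, but the record does not say so.
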