Addgene plasmid #98802: MSP969
Purpose: Expression Vector
Depositing lab: David Liu. Depositing organization: Harvard University. Publication: Phage-assisted continuous evolution of proteases with altered substrate specificity. Packer MS, Rees HA, Liu DR. Nat Commun. 2017 Oct 16;8(1):956. doi: 10.1038/s41467-017-01055-9. PubMed 29038472.
Backbone
  Vector backbone: pBR322
  Backbone manufacturer: ATCC
  Vector type: Bacterial Expression
Growth in bacteria
  Bacterial resistance: Kanamycin, 50 μg/mL
  Growth temperature: 37°C
  Growth strain: DH5alpha
  Copy number: High Copy
Gene/Insert
  Gene/Insert name: pET28 MBP-ENLYFHS-TEV T146S, D148P, S153N, S170A, N177M
  Species: Synthetic
  Mutation: T146S, D148P, S153N, S170A, N177M
  Cloning method: Unknown
Terms and licenses: Academic/Nonprofit Terms; Industry Terms: Not Available to Industry
How to cite: MSP969 was a gift from David Liu (Addgene plasmid # 98802 ; http://n2t.net/addgene:98802 ; RRID:Addgene_98802)
